>Addgene plasmid #194482 | pAS159 | addgene full sequence | sequence record 381828 | Addgene NGS Result
CCTGAATTCGCATCTAGAACGGGGTCATCACGGCTCATCATGCGCCAAACAAATGTGTGCAATACACGCT
CGGATGACTGCATGATGACCGCACTGACTGGGGACAGCAGATCCACCTAAGCCTGTGAGAGAAGCAGACA
CCCGACAGATCAAGGCAGTTACGTCTCACCAAACCAGATGTCAACACAGCTACAACGCCTTGCCAACAGG
GAGTTCTTCAGAGACATGGAGGCTCAAAACGAAATTATTGACAGCCTAGACATCAATAGTCATACAACAG
AAAGCGACCACCCAACTTTGGCTGATAATAGCGTATAAACAATGCATACTTTGTACGTTCAAAATACAAT
GCAGTAGATATATTTATGCATATTACATATAATACATATCACATAGGAAGCAACAGGCGCGTTGGACTTT
TAATTTTCGAGGACCGCGAATCCTTACATCACACCCAATCCCCCACAAGTGATCCCCCACACACCATAGC
TTCAAAATGTTTCTACTCCTTTTTTACTCTTCCAGATTTTCTCGGACTCCGCGCATCGCCGTACCACTTC
AAAACACCCAAGCACAGCATACTAAATTTCCCCTCTTTCTTCCTCTAGGGTGTCGTTAATTACCCGTACT
AAAGGTTTGGAAAAGAAAAAAGACACCGCCTCGTTTCTTTTTCTTCGTCGAAAAAGGCAATAAAAATTTT
TATCACGTTTCTTTTTCTTGAAAATTTTTTTTTTTGATTTTTTTCTCTTTCGATGACCTCCCATTGATAT
TTAAGTTAATAAACGGTCATCAATTTCTCAAGTTTCAGTTTCATTTTTCTTGTTCTATTACAACTTTTTT
TACTTCTTGCTCATTAGAAAGAAAGCATAGCAATCTAATCTAAGTTTTAATTACAAAAGATCTATGCTCG
AGAAAAAAATGGAGCGCCCCTTCCAGTGTCGCATTTGCATGCGGAACTTTTCGGATTCTCCAACTTTGAG
AAGACATACCCGTACTCATACCGGTGAAAAACCGTTTCAGTGTCGGATCTGTATGCGAAATTTCTCCCAA
AGATCATCTTTGGTTAGACATCTACGTACGCACACCGGCGAGAAGCCATTCCAATGCCGAATATGCATGC
GCAACTTCAGTGAAAGAGGTAATTTGACTAGACACCTAAAAACCCACCTGAGAGGAGATGGTGCTGGATT
GATTGATATCGATCTGAAGAAACTTGGTAATCTGAAACTACAGGAGGAAGGAGAGGCTTCCAGCACCACC
AGCCCCACTGAGGAGACAACCCAGAAGCTGACAGTGTCACACATTGAAGGCTATGAATGTCAGCCCATCT
TTCTGAATGTCCTGGAAGCCATTGAGCCAGGTGTAGTGTGTGCTGGACACGACAACAACCAGCCCGACTC
CTTTGCAGCCTTGCTCTCTAGCCTCAATGAACTGGGAGAGAGACAGCTTGTACACGTGGTCAAGTGGGCC
AAGGCCTTGCCTGGCTTCCGCAACTTACACGTGGACGACCAGATGGCTGTCATTCAGTACTCCTGGATGG
GGCTCATGGTGTTTGCCATGGGCTGGCGATCCTTCACCAATGTCAACTCCAGGATGCTCTACTTCGCCCC
TGATCTGGTTTTCAATGAGTACCGCATGCACAAGTCCCGGATGTACAGCCAGTGTGTCCGAATGAGGCAC
CTCCCTCAAGAGTTTGGATGGCTCCAAATCACCCCCCAGGAATTCCTGTGCATGAAAGCACTGCTACTCT
TCAGCATTATTCCAGTGGATGGGCTGAAAAATCAAAAATTCTTTGATGAACTTCGAATGAACTACATCAA
GGAACTCGATCGTATCATTGCATGCAAAAGAAAAAATCCCACATCCTGCTCAAGACGCTTCTACCAGCTC
ACCAAGCTCCTGGACTCCGTGCAGCCTATTGCGAGAGAGCTGCATCAGTTCACTTTTGACCTGCTAATCA
AGTCACACATGGTGAGCGTGGACTTTCCGGAAATGATGGCAGAGATCATCTCTGTGCAAGTGCCCAAGAT
CCTTTCTGGGAAAGTCAAGCCCATCTATTTCCACACCCAGGGCGACGGAGCAGGCTTAATAAATGCTAGC
ATGACGGTCGACCATGATTTCAATAGCGAAGATATTTTATTCCCCATAGAAAGCATGAGTAGTATACAAT
ACGTGGAGAATAATAACCCAAATAATATTAACAACGATGTTATCCCGTATTCTCTAGATATCAAAAACAC
TGTCTTAGATAGTGCGGATCTCAATGACATTCAAAATCAAGAAACTTCACTGAATTTGGGGCTTCCTCCA
CTATCTTTCGACTCTCCACTGCCCGTAACGGAAACGATACCATCCACTACCGATAACAGCTTGCATTTGA
AAGCTGATAGCAACAAAAATCGCGATGCAAGAACTATTGAAAATGATAGTGAAATTAAGAGTACTAATAA
TGCTAGTGGCTCTGGGGCAAATCAATACACAACTCTTACTTCACCTTATCCTATGAACGACATTTTGTAC
AACATGAACAATCCGTTACAATCACCGTCACCTTCATCGGTACCTCAAAATCCGACTATAAATCCTCCCA
TAAATACAGCAAGTAACGAAACTAATTTATCGCCTCAAACTTCAAATGGTAATGAAACTCTTATATCTCC
ACGAGCCCAACAACATACGTCCATTAAAGATAATCGTCTGTCCTTACCTAATGGTGCTAATTCGAATCTT
TTCATTGACACTAACCCAAACAATTTGAACGAAAAACTAAGAAATCAATTGAACTCAGATACAAATTCAT
ATTCTAACTCCATTTCTAATTCAAACTCCAATTCTACGGGTAATTTAAATTCCAGTTATTTTAATTCACT
GAACATAGACTCCATGCTAGATGATTACGTTTCTAGTGATCTCTTATTGAATGATGATGATGATGACACT
AATTTATCACGCCGAAGATTTAGCGACGTTATAACAAACCAAGAGCTCTAAGGGCCCATCCTAACTCGAG
GCGAATTTCTTATGATTTATGATTTTTATTATTAAATAAGTTATAAAAAAAATAAGTGTATACAAATTTT
AAAGTGACTCTTAGGTTTTAAAACGAAAATTCTTATTCTTGAGTAACTCTTTCCTGTAGGTCAGGTTGCT
TTCTCAGGTATAGCATGAGGTCGCTCTTATTGACCACACCTCTACCGGCATGCCGAGCAAATGCCTGCAA
ATCGCTCCCCATTTCGCTGAGCATGAGACGGAAATCTGCTCGTCAGTGGTGCTCACACTGACGAATCATG
TACAGATCATACCGATGACTGCCTGGCGACTCACAACTAAGCAAGACAGCCGGAACCAGCGCCGGCGAAC
ACCACTGCATATATGGCATATCACAACAGTCCAACTAGTGCACTGCAGTACAGCGGCCGCGATTATCAAA
AAGGATCTTCACCTAGATCCTTTTAAATTAAAAATGAAGTTTTAAATCAATCTAAAGTATATATGAGTAA
ACTTGGTCTGACAGTTACCAATGCTTAATCAGTGAGGCACCTATCTCAGCGATCTGTCTATTTCGTTCAT
CCATAGTTGCCTGACTCCCCGTCGTGTAGATAACTACGATACGGGAGGGCTTACCATCTGGCCCCAGTGC
TGCAATGATACCGCGGGACCCACGCTCACCGGCTCCAGATTTATCAGCAATAAACCAGCCAGCCGGAAGG
GCCGAGCGCAGAAGTGGTCCTGCAACTTTATCCGCCTCCATCCAGTCTATTAATTGTTGCCGGGAAGCTA
GAGTAAGTAGTTCGCCAGTTAATAGTTTGCGCAACGTTGTTGCCATTGCTACAGGCATCGTGGTGTCACG
CTCGTCGTTTGGTATGGCTTCATTCAGCTCCGGTTCCCAACGATCAAGGCGAGTTACATGATCCCCCATG
TTGTGCAAAAAAGCGGTTAGCTCCTTCGGTCCTCCGATCGTTGTCAGAAGTAAGTTGGCCGCAGTGTTAT
CACTCATGGTTATGGCAGCACTGCATAATTCTCTTACTGTCATGCCATCCGTAAGATGCTTTTCTGTGAC
TGGTGAGTACTCAACCAAGTCATTCTGAGAATAGTGTATGCGGCGACCGAGTTGCTCTTGCCCGGCGTCA
ATACGGGATAATACCGCGCCACATAGCAGAACTTTAAAAGTGCTCATCATTGGAAAACGTTCTTCGGGGC
GAAAACTCTCAAGGATCTTACCGCTGTTGAGATCCAGTTCGATGTAACCCACTCGTGCACCCAACTGATC
TTCAGCATCTTTTACTTTCACCAGCGTTTCTGGGTGAGCAAAAACAGGAAGGCAAAATGCCGCAAAAAAG
GGAATAAGGGCGACACGGAAATGTTGAATACTCATACTCTTCCTTTTTCAATATTATTGAAGCATTTATC
AGGGTTATTGTCTCATGAGCGGATACATATTTGAATGTATTTAGAAAAATAAACAAATAGGGGTTCCGCG
CACATTTCCCCGAAAAGTGCCACCTGTCATGACCAAAATCCCTTAACGTGAGTTTTCGTTCCACTGAGCG
TCAGACCCCGTAGAAAAGATCAAAGGATCTTCTTGAGATCCTTTTTTTCTGCGCGTAATCTGCTGCTTGC
AAACAAAAAAACCACCGCTACCAGCGGTGGTTTGTTTGCCGGATCAAGAGCTACCAACTCTTTTTCCGAA
GGTAACTGGCTTCAGCAGAGCGCAGATACCAAATACTGTTCTTCTAGTGTAGCCGTAGTTAGGCCACCAC
TTCAAGAACTCTGTAGCACCGCCTACATACCTCGCTCTGCTAATCCTGTTACCAGTGGCTGCTGCCAGTG
GCGATAAGTCGTGTCTTACCGGGTTGGACTCAAGACGATAGTTACCGGATAAGGCGCAGCGGTCGGGCTG
AACGGGGGGTTCGTGCACACAGCCCAGCTTGGAGCGAACGACCTACACCGAACTGAGATACCTACAGCGT
GAGCTATGAGAAAGCGCCACGCTTCCCGAAGGGAGAAAGGCGGACAGGTATCCGGTAAGCGGCAGGGTCG
GAACAGGAGAGCGCACGAGGGAGCTTCCAGGGGGAAACGCCTGGTATCTTTATAGTCCTGTCGGGTTTCG
CCACCTCTGACTTGAGCGTCGATTTTTGTGATGCTCGTCAGGGGGGCGGAGCCTATGGAAAAACGCCAGC
AACGCGGCCTTTTTACGGTTCCTGGCCTTTTGCTGGCCTTTTGCTCACATGTTCTTTCCTGCGTTATCCC
CTGATTCTGTGGATAACCGTGCGGCCGCC
Features (pLannotate 1.2.2; 8 found; start..end, strand, type, name):
    166..315     +  CDS            MRL1 (fragment): MRL1_YEAST - Experimental evidence at protein level: Swiss-Prot protein existence level 1. Sorting receptor involved in the transport of vacuolar enzymes from the Golgi complex to the vacuole. Involved in the delivery and maturation of PEP4 (vacuolar proteinase A) and PRB1 (vacuolar proteinase B). From Saccharomyces cerevisiae (strain ATCC 204508 / S288c) (Baker's yeast).
    477..884     +  promoter       TEF1 promoter: S. cerevisiae TEF1; promoter for EF-1α
   1204..2070    +  CDS            AR (fragment): ANDR_PANTR - Also known as NR3C4. Experimental evidence at protein level: Swiss-Prot protein existence level 1. Steroid hormone receptors are ligand-activated transcription factors that regulate eukaryotic gene expression and affect cellular proliferation and differentiation in target tissues. Transcription factor activity is modulated by bound coactivator and corepressor proteins like ZBTB7A that recruits NCOR1 and NCOR2 to the androgen response elements/ARE on target genes, negatively regulating androgen receptor signaling and androgen-induced cell proliferation. Transcription activation is
   2101..2982    +  CDS            MSN2 (fragment): MSN2_YEAST - Experimental evidence at protein level: Swiss-Prot protein existence level 1. Positive transcriptional factor that acts as a component of the stress responsive system. Recognizes and binds to the stress response element (STRE) which is involved in the response to various forms of stress (heat, oxidative, osmotic, etc.). Involved in the regulation of the CTT1, DDR2, HSP12 genes. May be regulated via WHI2- PSR1 complex phosphatase activity. From Saccharomyces cerevisiae (strain ATCC 204508 / S288c) (Baker's yeast).
   3011..3198    +  terminator     ADH1 terminator: S. cerevisiae ADH1; transcription terminator for the S. cerevisiae alcohol dehydrogenase 1 (ADH1) gene
   3515..4375    -  CDS            AmpR: β-lactamase; bla; confers resistance to ampicillin, carbenicillin, and related antibiotics
   4376..4480    -  promoter       AmpR promoter: bla
   4583..5171    +  rep_origin     ori: high-copy-number ColE1/pMB1/pBR322/pUC origin of replication
