[The description below was written by a language model from this plasmid's Addgene catalogue record and pLannotate feature annotations shown in this document.]
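Description:
pAS159 is a 5,279 bp synthetic-biology plasmid carrying a "synAR Cassette", a 3,409 bp synthetic insert assembled into the small pYKT095 backbone by BsaI-based (Golden Gate-style) cloning, which destroyed the flanking BsaI sites. It comes from a toolkit for precise multigene control in Saccharomyces cerevisiae. The backbone supplies only bacterial maintenance functions: a high-copy ColE1/pUC-type origin and a β-lactamase gene with its own promoter for ampicillin selection in E. coli. The feature table shows no yeast replication origin, centromere or auxotrophic marker. The plasmid therefore appears to be a cassette-level part meant for further assembly or integration rather than for autonomous propagation in yeast, although the record does not say so explicitly.

The cassette is a yeast expression unit driven by the constitutive S. cerevisiae TEF1 promoter and closed by the ADH1 terminator. Two coding fragments are annotated between them on the same strand: a portion of the androgen receptor, followed closely by a portion of the yeast stress-responsive transcription factor Msn2. About 300 bp between the promoter and the androgen receptor fragment is unannotated, and the record does not state what it encodes. The name and layout suggest a synthetic, androgen-responsive transcription regulator in which the hormone receptor fragment gives ligand control and the Msn2 fragment provides transcriptional regulatory function, but the record does not spell out the DNA-binding component or the inducing ligand. A short match to yeast MRL1 lies upstream of the promoter; it may be a connector or homology sequence or an incidental annotation hit, and its role is not described.
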