Addgene plasmid #194482: pAS159
Purpose: synAR Cassette
Depositing lab: Ahmad Khalil. Depositing organization: Boston University Main Campus. Publication: A Toolkit for Precise, Multigene Control in Saccharomyces cerevisiae. Sanford A, Kiriakov S, Khalil AS. ACS Synth Biol. 2022 Nov 11. doi: 10.1021/acssynbio.2c00423. PubMed 36367334.
Backbone
  Vector backbone: pYKT095
  Backbone size w/o insert (bp): 1870
  Total vector size (bp): 5279
  Vector type: Synthetic Biology
Growth in bacteria
  Bacterial resistance: Ampicillin, 100 μg/mL
  Growth temperature: 37°C
  Growth strain: DH5alpha
  Copy number: High Copy
Gene/Insert
  Gene/Insert name: synAR Cassette
  Species: Synthetic
  Insert size (bp): 3409
  Cloning method: Restriction Enzyme; 5′ cloning site BsaI (destroyed during cloning); 3′ cloning site BsaI (destroyed during cloning)
  Sequencing primers: 5′ GAGCCTATGGAAAAACGCCA; 3′ GATTATCAAAAAGGATCTTCACCTAG
Terms and licenses: Academic/Nonprofit Terms; Industry Terms: Not Available to Industry
How to cite: pAS159 was a gift from Ahmad Khalil (Addgene plasmid # 194482 ; http://n2t.net/addgene:194482 ; RRID:Addgene_194482)
